Addgene plasmid #216124: Intron-Tagging-EGFP-Frame0-Parental-Minicircle
Purpose: Parental minicircle containing EGFP flanked by a splice acceptor and splice donor. Used with other intron tagging plasmids for placing the EGFP tag as a synthetic exon into frame 0 introns of target genes.
Depositing lab: Stefan Kubicek. Depositing organization: CeMM Research Center for Molecular Medicine. Publication: Pooled multicolour tagging for visualizing subcellular protein dynamics. Reicher A, Reinis J, Ciobanu M, Ruzicka P, Malik M, Siklos M, Kartysh V, Tomek T, Koren A, Rendeiro AF, Kubicek S. Nat Cell Biol. 2024 May;26(5):745-756. doi: 10.1038/s41556-024-01407-w. Epub 2024 Apr 19. PubMed 38641660.
Backbone
  Vector backbone: pMC.BESPX
  Vector type: CRISPR
Growth in bacteria
  Bacterial resistance: Kanamycin, 50 μg/mL
  Growth temperature: 37°C
  Growth strain: NEB Stable
  Copy number: Unknown
Gene/Insert
  Gene/Insert name: sgRNA-SA-(GGGGS)x4-EGFP-(GGGGS)x4-SD
  Species: Synthetic
  Cloning method: Gibson Cloning
Terms and licenses: Academic/Nonprofit Terms; Industry Terms: Not Available to Industry
Depositor comments: It is neccesary to remove plasmid backbone with minicircle technology (https://www.systembio.com/products/gene-expression-systems/minicircle-technology)
How to cite: Intron-Tagging-EGFP-Frame0-Parental-Minicircle was a gift from Stefan Kubicek (Addgene plasmid # 216124 ; http://n2t.net/addgene:216124 ; RRID:Addgene_216124)
