[The description below was written by a language model from this plasmid's Addgene catalogue record and pLannotate feature annotations shown in this document.]
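Description:
Intron-Tagging-EGFP-Frame0-Parental-Minicircle is a 5.1 kb parental minicircle plasmid built on the pMC.BESPX backbone and catalogued as a CRISPR vector. It serves as the donor component of an intron-tagging system for mammalian cells. It is propagated in E. coli through a high-copy ColE1/pUC-type origin and selected with kanamycin through the Tn5-derived NeoR/KanR aminoglycoside phosphotransferase gene. The remaining backbone annotations (bom, short rop, araC and tnpA fragments, 5S rRNA and the rrnB T1/T2 terminators) are bacterial vector remnants, not functional payload.

The synthetic insert is described as sgRNA-SA-(GGGGS)x4-EGFP-(GGGGS)x4-SD. It sits between a φC31 attB site and a φC31 attP fragment. Recombination between these sites by φC31 integrase excises the cassette as a small circular DNA free of the bacterial origin and resistance gene. The depositor notes that this backbone removal by minicircle technology is required before use. Within the cassette, a short match to a chimeric intron immediately upstream of EGFP is consistent with the splice acceptor. The EGFP coding sequence has no promoter of its own and is flanked by flexible glycine-serine linkers, followed by a splice donor. The "sgRNA" element is not separately annotated and the record does not define it; it may be a guide target sequence used to linearise the minicircle. The small CopGFP and capTEV hits are probably incidental matches.

Used with the companion intron-tagging plasmids, the minicircle is inserted into a frame 0 intron of a target gene, where EGFP is spliced in as a synthetic exon. This yields an internally tagged endogenous protein for visualising subcellular localisation and dynamics, including in pooled screens.
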