Features (pLannotate 1.2.2; 16 found; start..end, strand, type, name):
      1..589     +  rep_origin     ori: high-copy-number ColE1/pMB1/pBR322/pUC origin of replication
    775..915     -  misc_feature   bom: basis of mobility region from pBR322
   1017..1057    -  CDS            rop (fragment): Rop protein, which maintains plasmids at low copy number; rop
   1179..1469    -  CDS            araC (fragment): L-arabinose regulatory protein; araC
   2254..2271    -  CDS            capTEV™ (fragment): composite tag for in vivo biotinylation, TEV protease cleavage, and 6xHis tagging
   2292..2325    +  protein_bind   attB: minimal attB site for the φC31 integrase (Groth et al., 2000) phage φC31 integrase
   2361..2386    +  CDS            CopGFP (fragment): green fluorescent protein 2 from Pontellina plumata, also known as ppluGFP2 (Shagin et al., 2004)
   2386..2427    +  intron         chimeric intron (fragment): chimera between introns from human β-globin and immunoglobulin heavy chain genes
   2488..3201    +  CDS            EGFP: EGFP is a basic (constitutively fluorescent) green fluorescent protein published in 1996, derived from Aequorea victoria. It is reported to be a rapidly-maturing weak dimer with moderate acid sensitivity.
   3322..3361    +  protein_bind   phage φC31 attP (fragment): attachment site of phage φC31 phage φC31 integrase
   3448..4242    -  CDS            NeoR/KanR: aminoglycoside phosphotransferase from Tn5; aph(3')-II (or nptII); confers resistance to neomycin, kanamycin, and G418 (Geneticin®)
   4274..4546    -  CDS            tnpA (fragment): TN5P_ECOLX - Also known as tnp. Experimental evidence at protein level: Swiss-Prot protein existence level 1. Mediates transposition of transposon Tn5 by a 'cut and paste' mechanism. First, the monomeric transposase binds the 19 bp inverted DNA repeats flanking the transposon. Then, dimerization of the DNA- bound transposase creates a synaptic DNA complex. After nicking of the first DNA strand, excision of the transposon proceeds through a series of intermediates. The transposase then mediates the insertion of the transposon at a new site by strand transfer. The activity of the wild- type tran
   4657..4772    +  ncRNA          5S rRNA: Accession: RF00001 - 5S ribosomal RNA
   4776..4862    +  terminator     rrnB T1 terminator: Escherichia coli rrnB; transcription terminator T1 from the E. coli rrnB gene
   4954..4981    +  terminator     rrnB T2 terminator: transcription terminator T2 from the E. coli rrnB gene
   5000..5044    +  promoter       AmpR promoter (fragment): bla
>Addgene plasmid #216124 | Intron-Tagging-EGFP-Frame0-Parental-Minicircle | addgene full sequence | sequence record 428729 | Addgene NGS Result
TTGAGATCCTTTTTTTCTGCGCGTAATCTGCTGCTTGCAAACAAAAAAACCACCGCTACCAGCGGTGGTT
TGTTTGCCGGATCAAGAGCTACCAACTCTTTTTCCGAAGGTAACTGGCTTCAGCAGAGCGCAGATACCAA
ATACTGTCCTTCTAGTGTAGCCGTAGTTAGGCCACCACTTCAAGAACTCTGTAGCACCGCCTACATACCT
CGCTCTGCTAATCCTGTTACCAGTGGCTGCTGCCAGTGGCGATAAGTCGTGTCTTACCGGGTTGGACTCA
AGACGATAGTTACCGGATAAGGCGCAGCGGTCGGGCTGAACGGGGGGTTCGTGCACACAGCCCAGCTTGG
AGCGAACGACCTACACCGAACTGAGATACCTACAGCGTGAGCTATGAGAAAGCGCCACGCTTCCCGAAGG
GAGAAAGGCGGACAGGTATCCGGTAAGCGGCAGGGTCGGAACAGGAGAGCGCACGAGGGAGCTTCCAGGG
GGAAACGCCTGGTATCTTTATAGTCCTGTCGGGTTTCGCCACCTCTGACTTGAGCGTCGATTTTTGTGAT
GCTCGTCAGGGGGGCGGAGCCTATGGAAAAACGCCAGCAACGCGGCCTTTTTACGGTTCCTGGCCTTTTG
CTGGCCTTTTGCTCACATGTTCTTTCCTGCGTTATCCCCTGATTCTGTGGATAACCGTATTACCGCCTTT
GAGTGAGCTGATACCGCTCGCCGCAGCCGAACGACCGAGCGCAGCGAGTCAGTGAGCGAGGAAGCGGAAG
AGCGCCTGATGCGGTATTTTCTCCTTACGCATCTGTGCGGTATTTCACACCGCATATGGTGCACTCTCAG
TACAATCTGCTCTGATGCCGCATAGTTAAGCCAGTATACACTCCGCTATCGCTACGTGACTGGGTCATGG
CTGCGCCCCGACACCCGCCAACACCCGCTGACGCGCCCTGACGGGCTTGTCTGCTCCCGGCATCCGCTTA
CAGACAAGCTGTGACCGTCTCCGGGAGCTGCATGTGTCAGAGGTTTTCACCGTCATCACCGAAACGCGCG
AGGCAGCAGATCAATTCGCGCGCGAAGGCGAAGCGGCATGCATAATGTGCCTGTCAAATGGACGAAGCAG
GGATTCTGCAAACCCTATGCTACTCCGTCAAGCCGTCAATTGTCTGATTCGTTACCAATTATGACAACTT
GACGGCTACATCATTCACTTTTTCTTCACAACCGGCACGGAACTCGCTCGGGCTGGCCCCGGTGCATTTT
TTAAATACCCGCGAGAAATAGAGTTGATCGTCAAAACCAACATTGCGACCGACGGTGGCGATAGGCATCC
GGGTGGTGCTCAAAAGCAGCTTCGCCTGGCTGATACGTTGGTCCTCGCGCCAGCTTAAGACGCTAATCCC
TAACTGCTGGCGGAAAAGATGTGACAGACGCGACGGCGACAAGCAAACATGCTGTGCGACGCTGGCGATT
CTTCTCTCATCCGCCAAAACAGCCAAGCTGGAGACCGTTTGACATTACCCTGTTATCCCTAGATACATTA
CCCTGTTATCCCAGATGACATACCCTGTTATCCCTAGATGACATTACCCTGTTATCCCAGATGACATTAC
CCTGTTATCCCTAGATACATTACCCTGTTATCCCAGATGACATACCCTGTTATCCCTAGATGACATTACC
CTGTTATCCCAGATGACATTACCCTGTTATCCCTAGATACATTACCCTGTTATCCCAGATGACATACCCT
GTTATCCCTAGATGACATTACCCTGTTATCCCAGATGACATTACCCTGTTATCCCTAGATACATTACCCT
GTTATCCCAGATGACATACCCTGTTATCCCTAGATGACATTACCCTGTTATCCCAGATGACATTACCCTG
TTATCCCTAGATACATTACCCTGTTATCCCAGATGACATACCCTGTTATCCCTAGATGACATTACCCTGT
TATCCCAGATGACATTACCCTGTTATCCCTAGATACATTACCCTGTTATCCCAGATGACATACCCTGTTA
TCCCTAGATGACATTACCCTGTTATCCCAGATGACATTACCCTGTTATCCCTAGATACATTACCCTGTTA
TCCCAGATGACATACCCTGTTATCCCTAGATGACATTACCCTGTTATCCCAGATGACATTACCCTGTTAT
CCCTAGATACATTACCCTGTTATCCCAGATGACATACCCTGTTATCCCTAGATGACATTACCCTGTTATC
CCAGATAAACTCAATGATGATGATGATGATGGTCGAGACTCAGCGGCCGCGGTGCCAGGGCGTGCCCTTG
GGCTCCCCGGGCGCGACTAGTGAATTCAGATCTGATCCTGCGTTATCCCCTGGAGATCGAGTGCCGCATC
ACCGGCTATTGGTCTTACTGACATCCACTTTGCCTTTCTCTCCACAGGGTGGCGGTGGCTCGGGCGGTGG
TGGGTCCGGTGGCGGCGGATCTGGCGGTGGTGGATCCGTGAGCAAGGGCGAGGAGCTGTTCACCGGGGTG
GTGCCCATCCTGGTCGAGCTGGACGGCGACGTAAACGGCCACAAGTTCAGCGTGTCCGGCGAGGGCGAGG
GCGATGCCACCTACGGCAAGCTGACCCTGAAGTTCATCTGCACCACCGGCAAGCTGCCCGTGCCCTGGCC
CACCCTCGTGACCACCCTGACCTACGGCGTGCAGTGCTTCAGCCGCTACCCCGACCACATGAAGCAGCAC
GACTTCTTCAAGTCCGCCATGCCCGAAGGCTACGTCCAGGAGCGCACCATCTTCTTCAAGGACGACGGCA
ACTACAAGACCCGCGCCGAGGTGAAGTTCGAGGGCGACACCCTGGTGAACCGCATCGAGCTGAAGGGCAT
CGACTTCAAGGAGGACGGCAACATCCTGGGGCACAAGCTGGAGTACAACTACAACAGCCACAACGTCTAT
ATCATGGCCGACAAGCAGAAGAACGGCATCAAGGTGAACTTCAAGATCCGCCACAACATCGAGGACGGCA
GCGTGCAGCTCGCCGACCACTACCAGCAGAACACCCCCATCGGCGACGGCCCCGTGCTGCTGCCCGACAA
CCACTACCTGAGCACCCAGTCCGCCCTGAGCAAAGACCCCAACGAGAAGCGCGATCACATGGTCCTGCTG
GAGTTCGTGACCGCCGCCGGGATCACTCTCGGCATGGACGAGCTGTACAAGGGCGGCGGTGGATCCGGTG
GCGGCGGATCTGGCGGTGGAGGTTCGGGTGGCGGTGGGTCGGGCAAGGTAAGTATCAATTAGAAGACGAA
TTCCATCTCTAGAGTCGACCCATGGGGGCCCGCCCCAACTGGGGTAACCTTTGAGTTCTCTCAGTTGGGG
GTAATCAGCATCATGATGTGGTACCACATCATGATGCTGATTATAAGAATGCGGCCGCCACACTCTAGTG
GATCTCGAGTTAATAATTCAGAAGAACTCGTCAAGAAGGCGATAGAAGGCGATGCGCTGCGAATCGGGAG
CGGCGATACCGTAAAGCACGAGGAAGCGGTCAGCCCATTCGCCGCCAAGCTCTTCAGCAATATCACGGGT
AGCCAACGCTATGTCCTGATAGCGGTCCGCCACACCCAGCCGGCCACAGTCGATGAATCCAGAAAAGCGG
CCATTTTCCACCATGATATTCGGCAAGCAGGCATCGCCATGGGTCACGACGAGATCCTCGCCGTCGGGCA
TGCTCGCCTTGAGCCTGGCGAACAGTTCGGCTGGCGCGAGCCCCTGATGCTCTTCGTCCAGATCATCCTG
ATCGACAAGACCGGCTTCCATCCGAGTACGTGCTCGCTCGATGCGATGTTTCGCTTGGTGGTCGAATGGG
CAGGTAGCCGGATCAAGCGTATGCAGCCGCCGCATTGCATCAGCCATGATGGATACTTTCTCGGCAGGAG
CAAGGTGAGATGACAGGAGATCCTGCCCCGGCACTTCGCCCAATAGCAGCCAGTCCCTTCCCGCTTCAGT
GACAACGTCGAGCACAGCTGCGCAAGGAACGCCCGTCGTGGCCAGCCACGATAGCCGCGCTGCCTCGTCT
TGCAGTTCATTCAGGGCACCGGACAGGTCGGTCTTGACAAAAAGAACCGGGCGCCCCTGCGCTGACAGCC
GGAACACGGCGGCATCAGAGCAGCCGATTGTCTGTTGTGCCCAGTCATAGCCGAATAGCCTCTCCACCCA
AGCGGCCGGAGAACCTGCGTGCAATCCATCTTGTTCAATCATGCGAAACGATCCTCATCCTGTCTCTTGA
TCAGAGCTTGATCCCCTGCGCCATCAGATCCTTGGCGGCAAGAAAGCCATCCAGTTTACTTTGCAGGGCT
TCCCAACCTTACCAGAGGGCGCCCCAGCTGGCAATTCCGGTTCGCTTGCTGTCCATAAAACCGCCCAGTC
TAGCTATCGCCATGTAAGCCCACTGCAAGCTACCTGCTTTCTCTTTGCGCTTGCGTTTTCCCTTGTCCAG
ATAGCCCAGTAGCTGACATTCATCCGGGGTCAGCACCGTTTCTGCGGACTGGCTTTCTACGCGCTCGAGG
GGGGGCCAAACGGTCTCCAGCTTGGCTGTTTTGGCGGATGAGAGAAGATTTTCAGCCTGATACAGATTAA
ATCAGAACGCAGAAGCGGTCTGATAAAACAGAATTTGCCTGGCGGCAGTAGCGCGGTGGTCCCACCTGAC
CCCATGCCGAACTCAGAAGTGAAACGCCGTAGCGCCGATGGTAGTGTGGGGTCTCCCCATGCGAGAGTAG
GGAACTGCCAGGCATCAAATAAAACGAAAGGCTCAGTCGAAAGACTGGGCCTTTCGTTTTATCTGTTGTT
TGTCGGTGAACGCTCTCCTGAGTAGGACAAATCCGCCGGGAGCGGATTTGAACGTTGCGAAGCAACGGCC
CGGAGGGTGGCGGGCAGGACGCCCGCCATAAACTGCCAGGCATCAAATTAAGCAGAAGGCCATCCTGACG
GATGGCCTTTTTGCGTTTCTACAAACTCTTTTGTTTATTTTTCTAAATACATTCAAATATGTATCCGCTC
ATGACCAAAATCCCTTAACGTGAGTTTTCGTTCCACTGAGCGTCAGACCCCGTAGAAAAGATCAAAGGAT
CTTC
